Addgene plasmid #232582: pcDNA5-(-2)AP-Ub
Purpose: Express Ubiquitin tagged with a modified Acceptor Peptide (AP)
Depositing lab: Sagar Bhogaraju. Depositing organization: European Molecular Biology Laboratory (EMBL), Grenoble. Publication: A ubiquitin-specific, proximity-based labeling approach for the identification of ubiquitin ligase substrates. Mukhopadhyay U, Levantovsky S, Carusone TM, Gharbi S, Stein F, Behrends C, Bhogaraju S. Sci Adv. 2024 Aug 9;10(32):eadp3000. doi: 10.1126/sciadv.adp3000. Epub 2024 Aug 9. PubMed 39121224.
Backbone
  Vector backbone: pcDNA5
  Vector type: Mammalian Expression
  Selectable markers: Hygromycin
Growth in bacteria
  Bacterial resistance: Ampicillin, 100 μg/mL
  Growth temperature: 37°C
  Growth strain: DH5alpha
  Copy number: Unknown
Gene/Insert
  Gene/Insert name: Ubiquitin
  Species: H. sapiens (human)
  Tag / fusion protein: AP (N terminal on insert)
Terms and licenses: Academic/Nonprofit Terms; Industry Terms: Not Available to Industry
How to cite: pcDNA5-(-2)AP-Ub was a gift from Sagar Bhogaraju (Addgene plasmid # 232582 ; http://n2t.net/addgene:232582 ; RRID:Addgene_232582)
