[The description below was written by a language model from this plasmid's Addgene catalogue record and pLannotate feature annotations shown in this document.]
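Description:
pcDNA5-(-2)AP-Ub is a mammalian expression plasmid on a pcDNA5 backbone that expresses human ubiquitin carrying an N-terminal, modified acceptor peptide (AP) tag. It is propagated in E. coli through a high-copy ColE1/pUC-type origin with an ampicillin resistance gene (β-lactamase) under its own promoter. A fragment of the f1 phage origin and remnants of lac regulatory elements are also annotated in the backbone.

The expression cassette uses the human CMV immediate-early enhancer and promoter. These are followed by two short matches to tet operator-containing promoters, which suggests a tetracycline-repressible CMV/TetO2 arrangement of the kind used in cells expressing the Tet repressor, although the catalogue entry does not mention inducibility. The ubiquitin coding sequence lies downstream and is terminated by the bovine growth hormone polyadenylation signal. The AP tag is not annotated separately in the feature table, but presumably sits in the unannotated stretch just upstream of the ubiquitin ORF.

An FRT site sits directly in front of a hygromycin resistance gene that has no annotated promoter of its own and is followed by an SV40 poly(A) signal. This layout is typical of vectors designed for FLP-mediated integration into a genomic FRT landing site, where insertion supplies the promoter and makes cells hygromycin resistant, allowing selection of stable isogenic lines.

An acceptor peptide is generally a short substrate sequence for a biotin ligase. According to the record, the construct belongs to a ubiquitin-specific, proximity-based labeling approach for identifying substrates of ubiquitin ligases. The record does not explain what the "(-2)" modification of the AP entails.
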