Features (pLannotate 1.2.2; 21 found; start..end, strand, type, name):
    142..194     -  misc_feature   bom (fragment): basis of mobility region from pBR322
    349..728     +  enhancer       CMV enhancer: human cytomegalovirus immediate early enhancer
    729..932     +  promoter       CMV promoter: human cytomegalovirus (CMV) immediate early promoter
    934..953     +  promoter       PLtetO-1 promoter (fragment): modified phage lambda PL promoter with tet operator sites (Lutz and Bujard, 1997)
    955..974     +  promoter       PLtetO-1 promoter (fragment): modified phage lambda PL promoter with tet operator sites (Lutz and Bujard, 1997)
    982..1015    +  promoter       TRE3GV promoter (fragment): 3rd-generation Tet-responsive promoter that can be activated by binding of Tet-On® 3G, optimized for retroviral and lentiviral vectors
   1170..1397    +  CDS            UBIQ_CERCA: Experimental evidence at protein level: Swiss-Prot protein existence level 1. Ubiquitin exists either covalently attached to another protein, or free (unanchored). When covalently bound, it is conjugated to target proteins via an isopeptide bond either as a monomer (monoubiquitin), a polymer linked via different Lys residues of the ubiquitin (polyubiquitin chains) or a linear polymer linked via the initiator Met of the ubiquitin (linear polyubiquitin chains). Polyubiquitin chains, when attached to a target protein, have different functions depending on the Lys residue of the ubiquitin that is
   1503..1727    +  polyA_signal   bGH poly(A) signal: bovine growth hormone polyadenylation signal
   1731..1752    +  promoter       SV40 promoter (fragment): SV40 enhancer and early promoter
   1773..2006    +  rep_origin     f1 ori (fragment) (sequence partly withheld): f1 bacteriophage origin of replication; arrow indicates direction of (+) strand synthesis
   2011..2058    +  protein_bind   FRT: FLP-mediated recombination occurs in the 8-bp core sequence TCTAGAAA (Turan and Bode, 2011). FLP recombinase from the Saccharomyces cerevisiae 2μ plasmid
   2066..3088    +  CDS            HygR: aminoglycoside phosphotransferase from E. coli; aph(4)-Ia; confers resistance to hygromycin
   3098..3223    +  CDS            ble (fragment): BLE_KLEPN - Experimental evidence at protein level: Swiss-Prot protein existence level 1. Binding protein with a strong affinity to the bleomycin family of antibiotics. Binds to CL990; an antimitotic-antibiotic compound. From Klebsiella pneumoniae.
   3218..3339    +  polyA_signal   SV40 poly(A) signal: SV40 polyadenylation signal
   3412..3428    -  protein_bind   lac operator: The lac repressor binds to the lac operator to inhibit transcription in E. coli. This inhibition can be relieved by adding lactose or isopropyl-β-D-thiogalactopyranoside (IPTG). lac repressor encoded by lacI
   3436..3466    -  promoter       lac promoter: promoter for the E. coli lac operon
   3481..3502    -  protein_bind   CAP binding site: CAP binding activates transcription in the presence of cAMP. E. coli catabolite activator protein
   3515..3607    -  CDS            lacI (fragment): lac repressor; lacI; The lac repressor binds to the lac operator to inhibit transcription in E. coli. This inhibition can be relieved by adding lactose or isopropyl-β-D-thiogalactopyranoside (IPTG).
   3790..4378    -  rep_origin     ori: high-copy-number ColE1/pMB1/pBR322/pUC origin of replication
   4549..5409    -  CDS            AmpR: β-lactamase; bla; confers resistance to ampicillin, carbenicillin, and related antibiotics
   5410..83      -  promoter       AmpR promoter (across the origin): bla
>Addgene plasmid #232582 | pcDNA5-(-2)AP-Ub | addgene full sequence | sequence record 465034 | Addgene NGS Result
TGAAGCATTTATCAGGGTTATTGTCTCATGAGCGGATACATATTTGAATGTATTTAGAAAAATAAACAAA
TAGGGGTTCCGCGCACATTTCCCCGAAAAGTGCCACCTGACGTCGACGGATCGGGAGATCTCCCGATCCC
CTATGGTGCACTCTCAGTACAATCTGCTCTGATGCCGCATAGTTAAGCCAGTATCTGCTCCCTGCTTGTG
TGTTGGAGGTCGCTGAGTAGTGCGCGAGCAAAATTTAAGCTACAACAAGGCAAGGCTTGACCGACAATTG
CATGAAGAATCTGCTTAGGGTTAGGCGTTTTGCGCTGCTTCGCGATGTACGGGCCAGATATACGCGTTGA
CATTGATTATTGACTAGTTATTAATAGTAATCAATTACGGGGTCATTAGTTCATAGCCCATATATGGAGT
TCCGCGTTACATAACTTACGGTAAATGGCCCGCCTGGCTGACCGCCCAACGACCCCCGCCCATTGACGTC
AATAATGACGTATGTTCCCATAGTAACGCCAATAGGGACTTTCCATTGACGTCAATGGGTGGAGTATTTA
CGGTAAACTGCCCACTTGGCAGTACATCAAGTGTATCATATGCCAAGTACGCCCCCTATTGACGTCAATG
ACGGTAAATGGCCCGCCTGGCATTATGCCCAGTACATGACCTTATGGGACTTTCCTACTTGGCAGTACAT
CTACGTATTAGTCATCGCTATTACCATGGTGATGCGGTTTTGGCAGTACATCAATGGGCGTGGATAGCGG
TTTGACTCACGGGGATTTCCAAGTCTCCACCCCATTGACGTCAATGGGAGTTTGTTTTGGCACCAAAATC
AACGGGACTTTCCAAAATGTCGTAACAACTCCGCCCCATTGACGCAAATGGGCGGTAGGCGTGTACGGTG
GGAGGTCTATATAAGCAGAGCTCTCCCTATCAGTGATAGAGATCTCCCTATCAGTGATAGAGATCGTCGA
CGAGCTCGTTTAGTGAACCGTCAGATCGCCTGGAGACGCCATCCACGCTGTTTTGACCTCCATAGAAGAC
ACCGGGACCGATCCAGCCTCCGGACTCTAGCGTTTAAACTTAAGATGAAGGGAAACGACATCTTCGAGGC
CCAGAAGATCGAGTGGCACGAGGGCTCCGGCTCCACCTCCGGCTCCGGCATGCAGATCTTCGTGAAGACT
CTGACTGGTAAGACCATCACCCTCGAGGTTGAGCCCAGTGACACCATTGAGAATGTCAAGGCAAAGATCC
AAGATAAGGAAGGCATCCCTCCTGACCAGCAGAGGCTGATCTTTGCTGGAAAACAGCTGGAAGATGGGCG
CACCCTGTCTGACTACAACATCCAGAAAGAGTCCACCCTGCACCTGGTACTCCGTCTCAGAGGTGGGTAA
TAAGGATCCACTAGTCCAGTGTGGTGGAATTCTGCAGATATCCAGCACAGTGGCGGCCGCTCGAGTCTAG
AGGGCCCGTTTAAACCCGCTGATCAGCCTCGACTGTGCCTTCTAGTTGCCAGCCATCTGTTGTTTGCCCC
TCCCCCGTGCCTTCCTTGACCCTGGAAGGTGCCACTCCCACTGTCCTTTCCTAATAAAATGAGGAAATTG
CATCGCATTGTCTGAGTAGGTGTCATTCTATTCTGGGGGGTGGGGTGGGGCAGGACAGCAAGGGGGAGGA
TTGGGAAGACAATAGCAGGCATGCTGGGGATGCGGTGGGCTCTATGGCTTCTGAGGCGGAAAGAACCAGC
TGGGGCTCTAGGGGGTATCCCC
[124 nt withheld, positions 1773-1896]
C
[91 nt withheld, positions 1898-1988]
AGGGTGATGGTTCACGTACCTAGAAGTTCCTATTCCGAAGTTCCTATTCTCTAGAAAGTATAGGAACTTC
CTTGGCCAAAAAGCCTGAACTCACCGCGACGTCTGTCGAGAAGTTTCTGATCGAAAAGTTCGACAGCGTC
TCCGACCTGATGCAGCTCTCGGAGGGCGAAGAATCTCGTGCTTTCAGCTTCGATGTAGGAGGGCGTGGAT
ATGTCCTGCGGGTAAATAGCTGCGCCGATGGTTTCTACAAAGATCGTTATGTTTATCGGCACTTTGCATC
GGCCGCGCTCCCGATTCCGGAAGTGCTTGACATTGGGGAATTCAGCGAGAGCCTGACCTATTGCATCTCC
CGCCGTGCACAGGGTGTCACGTTGCAAGACCTGCCTGAAACCGAACTGCCCGCTGTTCTGCAGCCGGTCG
CGGAGGCCATGGATGCGATCGCTGCGGCCGATCTTAGCCAGACGAGCGGGTTCGGCCCATTCGGACCGCA
AGGAATCGGTCAATACACTACATGGCGTGATTTCATATGCGCGATTGCTGATCCCCATGTGTATCACTGG
CAAACTGTGATGGACGACACCGTCAGTGCGTCCGTCGCGCAGGCTCTCGATGAGCTGATGCTTTGGGCCG
AGGACTGCCCCGAAGTCCGGCACCTCGTGCACGCGGATTTCGGCTCCAACAATGTCCTGACGGACAATGG
CCGCATAACAGCGGTCATTGACTGGAGCGAGGCGATGTTCGGGGATTCCCAATACGAGGTCGCCAACATC
TTCTTCTGGAGGCCGTGGTTGGCTTGTATGGAGCAGCAGACGCGCTACTTCGAGCGGAGGCATCCGGAGC
TTGCAGGATCGCCGCGGCTCCGGGCGTATATGCTCCGCATTGGTCTTGACCAACTCTATCAGAGCTTGGT
TGACGGCAATTTCGATGATGCAGCTTGGGCGCAGGGTCGATGCGACGCAATCGTCCGATCCGGAGCCGGG
ACTGTCGGGCGTACACAAATCGCCCGCAGAAGCGCGGCCGTCTGGACCGATGGCTGTGTAGAAGTACTCG
CCGATAGTGGAAACCGACGCCCCAGCACTCGTCCGAGGGCAAAGGAATAGCACGTACTACGAGATTTCGA
TTCCACCGCCGCCTTCTATGAAAGGTTGGGCTTCGGAATCGTTTTCCGGGACGCCGGCTGGATGATCCTC
CAGCGCGGGGATCTCATGCTGGAGTTCTTCGCCCACCCCAACTTGTTTATTGCAGCTTATAATGGTTACA
AATAAAGCAATAGCATCACAAATTTCACAAATAAAGCATTTTTTTCACTGCATTCTAGTTGTGGTTTGTC
CAAACTCATCAATGTATCTTATCATGTCTGTATACCGTCGACCTCTAGCTAGAGCTTGGCGTAATCATGG
TCATAGCTGTTTCCTGTGTGAAATTGTTATCCGCTCACAATTCCACACAACATACGAGCCGGAAGCATAA
AGTGTAAAGCCTGGGGTGCCTAATGAGTGAGCTAACTCACATTAATTGCGTTGCGCTCACTGCCCGCTTT
CCAGTCGGGAAACCTGTCGTGCCAGCTGCATTAATGAATCGGCCAACGCGCGGGGAGAGGCGGTTTGCGT
ATTGGGCGCTCTTCCGCTTCCTCGCTCACTGACTCGCTGCGCTCGGTCGTTCGGCTGCGGCGAGCGGTAT
CAGCTCACTCAAAGGCGGTAATACGGTTATCCACAGAATCAGGGGATAACGCAGGAAAGAACATGTGAGC
AAAAGGCCAGCAAAAGGCCAGGAACCGTAAAAAGGCCGCGTTGCTGGCGTTTTTCCATAGGCTCCGCCCC
CCTGACGAGCATCACAAAAATCGACGCTCAAGTCAGAGGTGGCGAAACCCGACAGGACTATAAAGATACC
AGGCGTTTCCCCCTGGAAGCTCCCTCGTGCGCTCTCCTGTTCCGACCCTGCCGCTTACCGGATACCTGTC
CGCCTTTCTCCCTTCGGGAAGCGTGGCGCTTTCTCATAGCTCACGCTGTAGGTATCTCAGTTCGGTGTAG
GTCGTTCGCTCCAAGCTGGGCTGTGTGCACGAACCCCCCGTTCAGCCCGACCGCTGCGCCTTATCCGGTA
ACTATCGTCTTGAGTCCAACCCGGTAAGACACGACTTATCGCCACTGGCAGCAGCCACTGGTAACAGGAT
TAGCAGAGCGAGGTATGTAGGCGGTGCTACAGAGTTCTTGAAGTGGTGGCCTAACTACGGCTACACTAGA
AGAACAGTATTTGGTATCTGCGCTCTGCTGAAGCCAGTTACCTTCGGAAAAAGAGTTGGTAGCTCTTGAT
CCGGCAAACAAACCACCGCTGGTAGCGGTGGTTTTTTTGTTTGCAAGCAGCAGATTACGCGCAGAAAAAA
AGGATCTCAAGAAGATCCTTTGATCTTTTCTACGGGGTCTGACGCTCAGTGGAACGAAAACTCACGTTAA
GGGATTTTGGTCATGAGATTATCAAAAAGGATCTTCACCTAGATCCTTTTAAATTAAAAATGAAGTTTTA
AATCAATCTAAAGTATATATGAGTAAACTTGGTCTGACAGTTACCAATGCTTAATCAGTGAGGCACCTAT
CTCAGCGATCTGTCTATTTCGTTCATCCATAGTTGCCTGACTCCCCGTCGTGTAGATAACTACGATACGG
GAGGGCTTACCATCTGGCCCCAGTGCTGCAATGATACCGCGAGACCCACGCTCACCGGCTCCAGATTTAT
CAGCAATAAACCAGCCAGCCGGAAGGGCCGAGCGCAGAAGTGGTCCTGCAACTTTATCCGCCTCCATCCA
GTCTATTAATTGTTGCCGGGAAGCTAGAGTAAGTAGTTCGCCAGTTAATAGTTTGCGCAACGTTGTTGCC
ATTGCTACAGGCATCGTGGTGTCACGCTCGTCGTTTGGTATGGCTTCATTCAGCTCCGGTTCCCAACGAT
CAAGGCGAGTTACATGATCCCCCATGTTGTGCAAAAAAGCGGTTAGCTCCTTCGGTCCTCCGATCGTTGT
CAGAAGTAAGTTGGCCGCAGTGTTATCACTCATGGTTATGGCAGCACTGCATAATTCTCTTACTGTCATG
CCATCCGTAAGATGCTTTTCTGTGACTGGTGAGTACTCAACCAAGTCATTCTGAGAATAGTGTATGCGGC
GACCGAGTTGCTCTTGCCCGGCGTCAATACGGGATAATACCGCGCCACATAGCAGAACTTTAAAAGTGCT
CATCATTGGAAAACGTTCTTCGGGGCGAAAACTCTCAAGGATCTTACCGCTGTTGAGATCCAGTTCGATG
TAACCCACTCGTGCACCCAACTGATCTTCAGCATCTTTTACTTTCACCAGCGTTTCTGGGTGAGCAAAAA
CAGGAAGGCAAAATGCCGCAAAAAAGGGAATAAGGGCGACACGGAAATGTTGAATACTCATACTCTTCCT
TTTTCAATATTAT
